Addgene plasmid #62759: mEmerald-KLC2-N-18
Purpose: Localization: Kinesin Light Chain , N1 Cloning Vector, Excitation:487, Emission:509
Depositing lab: Michael Davidson. Depositing organization: Florida State University, Tallahassee.
Backbone
  Vector backbone: N1 Cloning Vector
  Vector type: Mammalian Expression
  Selectable markers: Neomycin (select with G418)
Growth in bacteria
  Bacterial resistance: Kanamycin, 50 μg/mL
  Growth temperature: 37°C
  Growth strain: DH5alpha
  Copy number: High Copy
Gene/Insert
  Gene/Insert name: KLC2 (alt name: Kinesin Light Chain 2)
  Species: M. musculus (mouse)
  Mutation: none
  Promoter: CMV
  Tag / fusion protein: mEmerald (C terminal on backbone)
  Cloning method: Unknown
  Sequencing primers: 5′ CMV-F; 3′ SV40pA-R
Terms and licenses: Academic/Nonprofit Terms; Industry Terms
How to cite: mEmerald-KLC2-N-18 was a gift from Michael Davidson (Addgene plasmid # 62759 ; http://n2t.net/addgene:62759 ; RRID:Addgene_62759)
