[The description below was written by a language model from this plasmid's Addgene catalogue record.]
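Description:
mEmerald-KLC2-N-18 is a mammalian expression plasmid built on an N1-type cloning vector, designed to produce a fluorescently labelled version of mouse kinesin light chain 2 (KLC2) in cultured cells. It is maintained in E. coli as a high-copy plasmid under kanamycin selection. In mammalian cells, the neomycin resistance marker allows G418 selection, so stable lines can be established in addition to transient transfection. No feature table is provided, so elements such as the origins of replication are not itemised. The use of an SV40 polyA reverse sequencing primer suggests an SV40 polyadenylation signal downstream of the fusion.

The insert is the unmutated M. musculus KLC2 coding sequence, driven by the CMV promoter, a strong constitutive promoter in most mammalian cell types. In the N1 arrangement, the gene of interest sits upstream of the fluorescent protein, so mEmerald is fused to the C-terminus of KLC2. The "N-18" in the name probably refers to this orientation and to the linker between the two parts, but the record does not define it. mEmerald is a bright green GFP derivative, listed here with excitation at 487 nm and emission at 509 nm, which suits standard GFP/FITC filter sets.

The stated purpose is localization. KLC2 is a light chain subunit of the kinesin-1 motor complex, so the fusion serves as a live-cell or fixed-cell fluorescence marker for the distribution of kinesin light chain.
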