>Addgene plasmid #62759 | mEmerald-KLC2-N-18 | addgene partial sequence | sequence record 117655 | EGFP-N 5'-CGTCGCCGTCCAGCTCGACCAG-3'
TGGTGGCGACCGGTGGATCCCGGGCCCGCGGTACCCCGCTTCCGCCTGCGCTGCCGCCCACCAGGGAGCT
TCTTCGAGAGAGGTCCATGGAGCTGGAGCTCAAAGTGCGGCTGTCAGAAAGACCCGTGCCTCCAGGCTGG
ACTGGCTCTTCCACACTCTTGTTAAGGAAGTTAAGAGAGCTGGCCCTCTTCATCCTAGAGTTAGGGGGCT
CCTGTGGGCCCCCTCCCTGCAGCTTCCTCACCAGCATCTCACTGCTGCGTCTCAGAGCATCCCGGAGCTT
CCCAAAGGAGCCACTGCGCCGCAGAGAGCCGCTGCCGTCCCCACTCCACTCAGCTGCAGGCCCTGACTCC
TCCAGGTCCGACTCAGATTGAGGCCCAGCCACATCTCTGCTGCCACGGCGGTGTCCTCGTCCACCACTGC
CATCTTTTAACAGTTCTACCACCTTGGTCTGGCTGGCAGGATCCAGGCCCTGTTTGCGGCTGCGGCTGGC
ACAGTCTTCCAGTGTGTGTGCGGCTTCCAGCTTGCCCTGGCGCCGGTACAGGGCGCCCAAGCTTCGCAGA
GTGGTGTTGACTGTGGGACTGTCAACTTTACAGGCTTTGTACCAGCTGCCATACTCCCCATAGGGGGCGC
TGTCCCGGCGCTTATCCTTGCTCTCCTCGCGCTCCTCTGCGTGCATCCAGATGGGCTTGTTCTCTCCATT
GACTGAGCCAAACTCCTTCTCGTGCGCACGGGTAAGGATCTCCTTGTACAGGGTCTCTGCATCCTGGTAC
TTGCCCTGTTTCAGGTAGCAGGAAGCCAGGTTGTTCTTGGTCTTCGCCACATT
